Addgene plasmid #154546: pEPYC0CM0213
Purpose: Phytobricks Level 0 part
Depositing lab: Nicola Patron. Depositing organization: Earlham Institute. Publication: Rational design of minimal synthetic promoters for plants. Cai YM, Kallam K, Tidd H, Gendarini G, Salzman A, Patron NJ. Nucleic Acids Res. 2020 Aug 28. pii: 5897334. doi: 10.1093/nar/gkaa682. PubMed 32856047.
Backbone
  Vector backbone: pUAP1
  Vector type: Synthetic Biology
Growth in bacteria
  Bacterial resistance: Chloramphenicol, 25 μg/mL
  Growth temperature: 37°C
  Growth strain: NEB Stable
  Copy number: High Copy
Gene/Insert
  Gene/Insert name: MinSyn_044
  Species: Synthetic
  Cloning method: Restriction Enzyme; 5′ cloning site BpiI (destroyed during cloning); 3′ cloning site BpiI (destroyed during cloning)
Terms and licenses: Academic/Nonprofit Terms; Industry Terms: Not Available to Industry
Depositor comments: Please visit https://www.biorxiv.org/content/10.1101/2020.05.14.095406v1 for bioRxiv preprint.
How to cite: pEPYC0CM0213 was a gift from Nicola Patron (Addgene plasmid # 154546 ; http://n2t.net/addgene:154546 ; RRID:Addgene_154546)
