[The description below was written by a language model from this plasmid's Addgene catalogue record and pLannotate feature annotations shown in this document.]
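Description:
pEPYC0CM0213 is a small (about 2.3 kb) synthetic-biology plasmid that stores a single Phytobrick Level 0 standard part in the pUAP1 universal acceptor backbone. It is a bacterial storage and cloning vector rather than an expression or plant-transformation vector. Propagation in E. coli relies on a high-copy ColE1/pUC-type origin, and selection is by chloramphenicol through a cat (chloramphenicol acetyltransferase) gene driven by its native promoter and followed by the lambda t0 terminator. Bacterial terminators, including a his operon terminator, flank the part position and would be expected to insulate it from read-through transcription from the backbone.

The insert is MinSyn_044, a fully synthetic sequence from a series of rationally designed minimal synthetic promoters for plants. It was cloned into the acceptor with BpiI, a Type IIS enzyme, and both sites were destroyed in the process, as is normal for Golden Gate-style domestication of Level 0 parts. The automated annotation places only one feature in the insert region, a short fragment matching the nopaline synthase (NOS) promoter. This suggests that the synthetic design includes NOS-derived sequence, but the record does not describe the composition of MinSyn_044, such as its core promoter or any cis-regulatory elements, nor its expected strength or regulation.

As a Level 0 part, the plasmid is meant to supply the promoter module for one-step hierarchical assembly. There it would be combined with coding sequences, terminators and other standard parts to build transcription units for tuning gene expression in plant synthetic biology work.
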