Features (pLannotate 1.2.2; 7 found; start..end, strand, type, name):
    158..255     -  promoter       cat promoter: promoter of the E. coli cat gene encoding chloramphenicol acetyltransferase
    341..384     -  terminator     bacterial terminator: putative bacterial transcription terminator
    427..515     +  promoter       NOS promoter (fragment): nopaline synthase promoter
    632..689     +  terminator     his operon terminator: This putative transcriptin terminator from the E. coli his operon has a 2-bp deletion introduced during synthesis. Its efficiency has not been determined.
    884..1472    -  rep_origin     ori: high-copy-number ColE1/pMB1/pBR322/pUC origin of replication
   1655..1749    -  terminator     lambda t0 terminator: transcription terminator from phage lambda
   1773..157     -  CDS            cat (across the origin): CAT_ECOLX - Experimental evidence at protein level: Swiss-Prot protein existence level 1. This enzyme is an effector of chloramphenicol resistance in bacteria. From Escherichia coli. This protein is used as a marker in many commonly used cloning vectors, such as pACYC184.
>Addgene plasmid #154546 | pEPYC0CM0213 | depositor full sequence | sequence record 299418 | pEPYC0CM0213 sequence 2272 bps
GCTTATTTTTCTTTACGGTCTTTAAAAAGGCCGTAATATCCAGCTGAACGGTCTGGTTATAGGTACATTG
AGCAACTGACTGAAATGCCTCAAAATGTTCTTTACGATGCCATTGGGATATATCAACGGTGGTATATCCA
GTGATTTTTTTCTCCATTTTAGCTTCCTTAGCTCCTGAAAATCTCGATAACTCAAAAAATACGCCCGGTA
GTGATCTTATTTCATTATGGTGAAAGTTGGAACCTCTTACGTGCCCGATCAACTCGAGTGCCACCTGACG
TCTAAGAAACCATTATTATCATGACATTAACCTATAAAAATAGGCGTATCACGAGGCAGAATTTCAGATA
AAAAAAATCCTTAGCTTTCGCTAAGGATGATTTCTGGAATTCGGTCTCAGGAGGGAGGCGTGTCGTTTTA
GTGAGGCTGGAGTTTAATGAGCTAAGCACATACGTCAGAAACCATTATTGCGCGTTCAAAAGTCGCCTAA
GGTCACTATCAGCTAGCAAATATTTATTGGGTACCCGAATAACTCAGCATCTTTTGCTAAATTCTATCGT
GGCTATATAAGGTTTTGCTATTCATTGAAAGCAGTAGTGACTGATTTGTATATATACTCGAGACCCTGCA
GTCCGGCAAAAAAGGGCAAGGTGTCACCACCCTGCCCTTTTTCTTTAAAACCGAAAAGATTACTTCGCGT
TATGCAGGCTTCCTCGCTCACTGACTCGCTGCGCTCGGTCGTTCGGCTGCGGCGAGCGGTATCAGCTCAC
TCAAAGGCGGTAATACGGTTATCCACAGAATCAGGGGATAACGCAGGAAAGAACATGTGAGCAAAAGGCC
AGCAAAAGGCCAGGAACCGTAAAAAGGCCGCGTTGCTGGCGTTTTTCCACAGGCTCCGCCCCCCTGACGA
GCATCACAAAAATCGACGCTCAAGTCAGAGGTGGCGAAACCCGACAGGACTATAAAGATACCAGGCGTTT
CCCCCTGGAAGCTCCCTCGTGCGCTCTCCTGTTCCGACCCTGCCGCTTACCGGATACCTGTCCGCCTTTC
TCCCTTCGGGAAGCGTGGCGCTTTCTCATAGCTCACGCTGTAGGTATCTCAGTTCGGTGTAGGTCGTTCG
CTCCAAGCTGGGCTGTGTGCACGAACCCCCCGTTCAGCCCGACCGCTGCGCCTTATCCGGTAACTATCGT
CTTGAGTCCAACCCGGTAAGACACGACTTATCGCCACTGGCAGCAGCCACTGGTAACAGGATTAGCAGAG
CGAGGTATGTAGGCGGTGCTACAGAGTTCTTGAAGTGGTGGCCTAACTACGGCTACACTAGAAGAACAGT
ATTTGGTATCTGCGCTCTGCTGAAGCCAGTTACCTTCGGAAAAAGAGTTGGTAGCTCTTGATCCGGCAAA
CAAACCACCGCTGGTAGCGGTGGTTTTTTTGTTTGCAAGCAGCAGATTACGCGCAGAAAAAAAGGATCTC
AAGAAGATCCTTTGATCTTTTCTACGGGGTCTGACGCTCAGTGGAACGAAAACTCACGTTAAGGGATTTT
GGTCATGAGATTATCAAAAAGGATCTTCACCTAGATCCTTTTAAATTAAAAATGAAGTTTTAAATCAATC
TAAAGTATATATGAGTAAACTTGGTCTGACAGCTCGAGGCTTGGATTCTCACCAATAAAAAACGCCCGGC
GGCAACCGAGCGTTCTGAACAAATCCAGATGGAGTTCTGAGGTCATTACTGGATCTATCAACAGGAGTCC
AAGCGAGCTCGATATCAAATTACGCCCCGCCCTGCCACTCATCGCAGTACTGTTGTAATTCATTAAGCAT
TCTGCCGACATGGAAGCCATCACAAACGGCATGATGAACCTGAATCGCCAGCGGCATCAGCACCTTGTCG
CCTTGCGTATAATATTTGCCCATGGTGAAAACGGGGGCGAAGAAGTTGTCCATATTGGCCACGTTTAAAT
CAAAACTGGTGAAACTCACCCAGGGATTGGCTGAGACGAAAAACATATTCTCAATAAACCCTTTAGGGAA
ATAGGCCAGGTTTTCACCGTAACACGCCACATCTTGCGAATATATGTGTAGAAACTGCCGGAAATCGTCG
TGGTATTCACTCCAGAGCGATGAAAACGTTTCAGTTTGCTCATGGAAAACGGTGTAACAAGGGTGAACAC
TATCCCATATCACCAGCTCACCGTCTTTCATTGCCATACGAAATTCCGGATGAGCATTCATCAGGCGGGC
AAGAATGTGAATAAAGGCCGGATAAAACTTGT
